Addgene plasmid #13038: pBluescript GPX-1
Depositing lab: Peter Newburger. Depositing organization: University of Massachusetts, Worcester. Publication: Sequences in the 3'-untranslated region of the human cellular glutathione peroxidase gene are necessary and sufficient for selenocysteine incorporation at the UGA codon. Shen Q, Chu FF, Newburger PE. J Biol Chem. 1993 May 25. 268(15):11463-9. PubMed 7684384.
Backbone
  Vector backbone: pBluescript
  Backbone manufacturer: Stratagene
  Backbone size w/o insert (bp): 2961
  Vector type: Bacterial Expression
Growth in bacteria
  Bacterial resistance: Ampicillin, 100 μg/mL
  Growth temperature: 37°C
  Growth strain: DH5alpha
  Copy number: High Copy
Gene/Insert
  Gene/Insert name: GPX-1 (alt names: GPX1; Glutathione Peroxidase)
  Species: H. sapiens (human)
  Insert size (bp): 856
  Mutation: Additional GCG upstream of codon 11. Codon 92 is CTG.
  Entrez Gene: GPX1 (a.k.a. GPXD, GSHPX1)
  Cloning method: Restriction Enzyme; 5′ cloning site KpnI (not destroyed); 3′ cloning site SacI (not destroyed)
  Sequencing primers: 5′ T7; 3′ T3
Resource information
  A portion of this plasmid was derived from a plasmid made by: Fong Fong Chu, City of Hope, Duarte, CA
Terms and licenses: Academic/Nonprofit Terms; Industry Terms: Not Available to Industry
How to cite: pBluescript GPX-1 was a gift from Peter Newburger (Addgene plasmid # 13038 ; http://n2t.net/addgene:13038 ; RRID:Addgene_13038)
