[The description below was written by a language model from this plasmid's Addgene catalogue record.]
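Description:
pBluescript GPX-1 is a human glutathione peroxidase 1 (GPX1) cDNA clone carried in the Stratagene pBluescript phagemid, a roughly 3 kb high-copy cloning vector propagated in E. coli under ampicillin selection. The repository lists it as a bacterial expression vector, but pBluescript is mainly a general cloning and in vitro transcription backbone. Its polylinker is flanked by opposing T7 and T3 phage promoters, which here also serve as the 5′ and 3′ sequencing primer sites. No feature table accompanies the record, so the origin, f1 region and lacZα context can only be assumed from the standard backbone, and the specific pBluescript variant is not stated.

The insert is about 856 bp and was cloned by restriction digestion between KpnI at the 5′ end and SacI at the 3′ end. Both sites are retained, so the fragment can be excised or moved to other vectors. Two sequence differences are recorded: an additional GCG triplet upstream of codon 11, and CTG at codon 92. The record does not say what their functional significance is.

GPX1 encodes a selenoprotein whose active-site selenocysteine is specified by an in-frame UGA codon. The associated publication concerns 3′-untranslated sequences of the human gene that are necessary and sufficient for selenocysteine incorporation at that codon. The plasmid therefore fits use as a source or template clone for studying UGA recoding, for generating GPX1 transcripts or probes, and for subcloning into expression vectors. The record does not specify how much of the 3′ UTR the insert contains. Part of the plasmid was derived from a construct made in another laboratory.
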