>Addgene plasmid #13038 | pBluescript GPX-1 | addgene partial sequence | sequence record 19430 | T7 5'-TAATACGACTCACTATAGGG-3'
CTAGTGGATCCCCCGGGCTGCAGGAATTCCGCGCCATGTGTGCTGCTCGGCTAGCGGCGGCGGCGGCGGC
CCAGTCGGTGTATGCCTTCTCGGCGCGCCCGCTGGCCGGCGGGGAGCCTGTGAGCCTGGGCTCCCTGCGG
GGCAAGGTACTACTTATCGAGAATGTGGCGTCCCTCTGAGGCACCACGGTCCGGGACTACACCCAGATGA
ACGAGCTGCAGCGGCGCCTCGGACCCCGGGGCCTGGTGGTGCTCGGCTTCCCGTGCAACCAGTTTGGGCA
TCAGGAGAACGCCAAGAACGAAGAGATTCTGAATTCCCTCAAGTACGTCCGGCCTGGTGGTGGGTTCGAG
CCCAACTTCATGCTCTTCGAGAAGTGCGAGGTGAACGGTGCGGGGGCGCACCCTCTCTTCGCCTTCCTGC
GGGAGGCCCTGCCAGCTCCCAGCGACGACGCCACCGCGCTTATGACCGACCCCAAGCTCATCACCTGGTC
TCCGGTGTGTCGCAACGATGTTGCCTGGAACTTTGAGAAGTTCCTGGTGGGCCCTGACGGTGTGCCCCTA
CGCAGGTACAGCCGCCGCTTCCAGACCATTGACAT
